>Addgene plasmid #75644 | CDK6 gRNA (BRDN0001146904) | addgene full sequence | sequence record 184282 | Addgene Assembled Sequence
CCCGGGTGCAAAGATGGATAAAGTTTTAAACAGAGAGGAATCTTTGCAGCTAATGGACCTTCTAGGTCTT
GAAAGGAGTGGGAATTGGCTCCGGTGCCCGTCAGTGGGCAGAGCGCACATCGCCCACAGTCCCCGAGAAG
TTGGGGGGAGGGGTCGGCAATTGATCCGGTGCCTAGAGAAGGTGGCGCGGGGTAAACTGGGAAAGTGATG
TCGTGTACTGGCTCCGCCTTTTTCCCGAGGGTGGGGGAGAACCGTATATAAGTGCAGTAGTCGCCGTGAA
CGTTCTTTTTCGCAACGGGTTTGCCGCCAGAACACAGGTAAGTGCCGTGTGTGGTTCCCGCGGGCCTGGC
CTCTTTACGGGTTATGGCCCTTGCGTGCCTTGAATTACTTCCACCTGGCTGCAGTACGTGATTCTTGATC
CCGAGCTTCGGGTTGGAAGTGGGTGGGAGAGTTCGAGGCCTTGCGCTTAAGGAGCCCCTTCGCCTCGTGC
TTGAGTTGAGGCCTGGCCTGGGCGCTGGGGCCGCCGCGTGCGAATCTGGTGGCACCTTCGCGCCTGTCTC
GCTGCTTTCGATAAGTCTCTAGCCATTTAAAATTTTTGATGACCTGCTGCGACGCTTTTTTTCTGGCAAG
ATAGTCTTGTAAATGCGGGCCAAGATCTGCACACTGGTATTTCGGTTTTTGGGGCCGCGGGCGGCGACGG
GGCCCGTGCGTCCCAGCGCACATGTTCGGCGAGGCGGGGCCTGCGAGCGCGGCCACCGAGAATCGGACGG
GGGTAGTCTCAAGCTGGCCGGCCTGCTCTGGTGCCTGGCCTCGCGCCGCCGTGTATCGCCCCGCCCTGGG
CGGCAAGGCTGGCCCGGTCGGCACCAGTTGCGTGAGCGGAAAGATGGCCGCTTCCCGGCCCTGCTGCAGG
GAGCTCAAAATGGAGGACGCGGCGCTCGGGAGAGCGGGCGGGTGAGTCACCCACACAAAGGAAAAGGGCC
TTTCCGTCCTCAGCCGTCGCTTCATGTGACTCCACGGAGTACCGGGCGCCGTCCAGGCACCTCGATTAGT
TCTCGAGCTTTTGGAGTACGTCGTCTTTAGGTTGGGGGGAGGGGTTTTATGCGATGGAGTTTCCCCACAC
TGAGTGGGTGGAGACTGAAGTTAGGCCAGCTTGGCACTTGATGTAATTCTCCTTGGAATTTGCCCTTTTT
GAGTTTGGATCTTGGTTCATTCTCAAGCCTCAGACAGTGGTTCAAAGTTTTTTTCTTCCATTTCAGGTGT
CGTGACGTACGGCCACCATGACCGAGTACAAGCCCACGGTGCGCCTCGCCACCCGCGACGACGTCCCCAG
GGCCGTACGCACCCTCGCCGCCGCGTTCGCCGACTACCCCGCCACGCGCCACACCGTCGATCCGGACCGC
CACATCGAGCGGGTCACCGAGCTGCAAGAACTCTTCCTCACGCGCGTCGGGCTCGACATCGGCAAGGTGT
GGGTCGCGGACGACGGCGCCGCCGTGGCGGTCTGGACCACGCCGGAGAGCGTCGAAGCGGGGGCGGTGTT
CGCCGAGATCGGCCCGCGCATGGCCGAGTTGAGCGGTTCCCGGCTGGCCGCGCAGCAACAGATGGAAGGC
CTCCTGGCGCCGCACCGGCCCAAGGAGCCCGCGTGGTTCCTGGCCACCGTCGGAGTCTCGCCCGACCACC
AGGGCAAGGGTCTGGGCAGCGCCGTCGTGCTCCCCGGAGTGGAGGCGGCCGAGCGCGCCGGGGTGCCCGC
CTTCCTGGAGACCTCCGCGCCCCGCAACCTCCCCTTCTACGAGCGGCTCGGCTTCACCGTCACCGCCGAC
GTCGAGGTGCCCGAAGGACCGCGCACCTGGTGCATGACCCGCAAGCCCGGTGCCTGAACGCGTTAAGTCG
ACAATCAACCTCTGGATTACAAAATTTGTGAAAGATTGACTGGTATTCTTAACTATGTTGCTCCTTTTAC
GCTATGTGGATACGCTGCTTTAATGCCTTTGTATCATGCTATTGCTTCCCGTATGGCTTTCATTTTCTCC
TCCTTGTATAAATCCTGGTTGCTGTCTCTTTATGAGGAGTTGTGGCCCGTTGTCAGGCAACGTGGCGTGG
TGTGCACTGTGTTTGCTGACGCAACCCCCACTGGTTGGGGCATTGCCACCACCTGTCAGCTCCTTTCCGG
GACTTTCGCTTTCCCCCTCCCTATTGCCACGGCGGAACTCATCGCCGCCTGCCTTGCCCGCTGCTGGACA
GGGGCTCGGCTGTTGGGCACTGACAATTCCGTGGTGTTGTCGGGGAAATCATCGTCCTTTCCTTGGCTGC
TCGCCTGTGTTGCCACCTGGATTCTGCGCGGGACGTCCTTCTGCTACGTCCCTTCGGCCCTCAATCCAGC
GGACCTTCCTTCCCGCGGCCTGCTGCCGGCTCTGCGGCCTCTTCCGCGTCTTCGCCTTCGCCCTCAGACG
AGTCGGATCTCCCTTTGGGCCGCCTCCCCGCGTCGACTTTAAGACCAATGACTTACAAGGCAGCTGTAGA
TCTTAGCCACTTTTTAAAAGAAAAGGGGGGACTGGAAGGGCTAATTCACTCCCAACGAAGACAAGATCTG
CTTTTTGCTTGTACTGGGTCTCTCTGGTTAGACCAGATCTGAGCCTGGGAGCTCTCTGGCTAACTAGGGA
ACCCACTGCTTAAGCCTCAATAAAGCTTGCCTTGAGTGCTTCAAGTAGTGTGTGCCCGTCTGTTGTGTGA
CTCTGGTAACTAGAGATCCCTCAGACCCTTTTAGTCAGTGTGGAAAATCTCTAGCAGTACGTATAGTAGT
TCATGTCATCTTATTATTCAGTATTTATAACTTGCAAAGAAATGAATATCAGAGAGTGAGAGGAACTTGT
TTATTGCAGCTTATAATGGTTACAAATAAAGCAATAGCATCACAAATTTCACAAATAAAGCATTTTTTTC
ACTGCATTCTAGTTGTGGTTTGTCCAAACTCATCAATGTATCTTATCATGTCTGGCTCTAGCTATCCCGC
CCCTAACTCCGCCCATCCCGCCCCTAACTCCGCCCAGTTCCGCCCATTCTCCGCCCCATGGCTGACTAAT
TTTTTTTATTTATGCAGAGGCCGAGGCCGCCTCGGCCTCTGAGCTATTCCAGAAGTAGTGAGGAGGCTTT
TTTGGAGGCCTAGGGACGTACCCAATTCGCCCTATAGTGAGTCGTATTACGCGCGCTCACTGGCCGTCGT
TTTACAACGTCGTGACTGGGAAAACCCTGGCGTTACCCAACTTAATCGCCTTGCAGCACATCCCCCTTTC
GCCAGCTGGCGTAATAGCGAAGAGGCCCGCACCGATCGCCCTTCCCAACAGTTGCGCAGCCTGAATGGCG
AATGGG
[124 nt withheld, positions 3367-3490]
C
[91 nt withheld, positions 3492-3582]
A
[49 nt withheld, positions 3584-3632]
CCTTTGACGTTGGAGTCCACGTTCTTT
[37 nt withheld, positions 3660-3696]
ACCCTATCTCGGTCTATTCTTTTGATTTATAAGGGATTTTGCCGATTTCGGCCTATTGGTTAAAAAATGA
GCTGATTTAACAAAAATTTAACGCGAATTTTAACAAAATATTAACGCTTACAATTTAGGTGGCACTTTTC
GGGGAAATGTGCGCGGAACCCCTATTTGTTTATTTTTCTAAATACATTCAAATATGTATCCGCTCATGAG
ACAATAACCCTGATAAATGCTTCAATAATATTGAAAAAGGAAGAGTATGAGTATTCAACATTTCCGTGTC
GCCCTTATTCCCTTTTTTGCGGCATTTTGCCTTCCTGTTTTTGCTCACCCAGAAACGCTGGTGAAAGTAA
AAGATGCTGAAGATCAGTTGGGTGCACGAGTGGGTTACATCGAACTGGATCTCAACAGCGGTAAGATCCT
TGAGAGTTTTCGCCCCGAAGAACGTTTTCCAATGATGAGCACTTTTAAAGTTCTGCTATGTGGCGCGGTA
TTATCCCGTATTGACGCCGGGCAAGAGCAACTCGGTCGCCGCATACACTATTCTCAGAATGACTTGGTTG
AGTACTCACCAGTCACAGAAAAGCATCTTACGGATGGCATGACAGTAAGAGAATTATGCAGTGCTGCCAT
AACCATGAGTGATAACACTGCGGCCAACTTACTTCTGACAACGATCGGAGGACCGAAGGAGCTAACCGCT
TTTTTGCACAACATGGGGGATCATGTAACTCGCCTTGATCGTTGGGAACCGGAGCTGAATGAAGCCATAC
CAAACGACGAGCGTGACACCACGATGCCTGTAGCAATGGCAACAACGTTGCGCAAACTATTAACTGGCGA
ACTACTTACTCTAGCTTCCCGGCAACAATTAATAGACTGGATGGAGGCGGATAAAGTTGCAGGACCACTT
CTGCGCTCGGCCCTTCCGGCTGGCTGGTTTATTGCTGATAAATCTGGAGCCGGTGAGCGTGGGTCTCGCG
GTATCATTGCAGCACTGGGGCCAGATGGTAAGCCCTCCCGTATCGTAGTTATCTACACGACGGGGAGTCA
GGCAACTATGGATGAACGAAATAGACAGATCGCTGAGATAGGTGCCTCACTGATTAAGCATTGGTAACTG
TCAGACCAAGTTTACTCATATATACTTTAGATTGATTTAAAACTTCATTTTTAATTTAAAAGGATCTAGG
TGAAGATCCTTTTTGATAATCTCATGACCAAAATCCCTTAACGTGAGTTTTCGTTCCACTGAGCGTCAGA
CCCCGTAGAAAAGATCAAAGGATCTTCTTGAGATCCTTTTTTTCTGCGCGTAATCTGCTGCTTGCAAACA
AAAAAACCACCGCTACCAGCGGTGGTTTGTTTGCCGGATCAAGAGCTACCAACTCTTTTTCCGAAGGTAA
CTGGCTTCAGCAGAGCGCAGATACCAAATACTGTTCTTCTAGTGTAGCCGTAGTTAGGCCACCACTTCAA
GAACTCTGTAGCACCGCCTACATACCTCGCTCTGCTAATCCTGTTACCAGTGGCTGCTGCCAGTGGCGAT
AAGTCGTGTCTTACCGGGTTGGACTCAAGACGATAGTTACCGGATAAGGCGCAGCGGTCGGGCTGAACGG
GGGGTTCGTGCACACAGCCCAGCTTGGAGCGAACGACCTACACCGAACTGAGATACCTACAGCGTGAGCT
ATGAGAAAGCGCCACGCTTCCCGAAGGGAGAAAGGCGGACAGGTATCCGGTAAGCGGCAGGGTCGGAACA
GGAGAGCGCACGAGGGAGCTTCCAGGGGGAAACGCCTGGTATCTTTATAGTCCTGTCGGGTTTCGCCACC
TCTGACTTGAGCGTCGATTTTTGTGATGCTCGTCAGGGGGGCGGAGCCTATGGAAAAACGCCAGCAACGC
GGCCTTTTTACGGTTCCTGGCCTTTTGCTGGCCTTTTGCTCACATGTTCTTTCCTGCGTTATCCCCTGAT
TCTGTGGATAACCGTATTACCGCCTTTGAGTGAGCTGATACCGCTCGCCGCAGCCGAACGACCGAGCGCA
GCGAGTCAGTGAGCGAGGAAGCGGAAGAGCGCCCAATACGCAAACCGCCTCTCCCCGCGCGTTGGCCGAT
TCATTAATGCAGCTGGCACGACAGGTTTCCCGACTGGAAAGCGGGCAGTGAGCGCAACGCAATTAATGTG
AGTTAGCTCACTCATTAGGCACCCCAGGCTTTACACTTTATGCTTCCGGCTCGTATGTTGTGTGGAATTG
TGAGCGGATAACAATTTCACACAGGAAACAGCTATGACCATGATTACGCCAAGCGCGCAATTAACCCTCA
CTAAAGGGAACAAAAGCTGGAGCTGCAAGCTTAATGTAGTCTTATGCAATACTCTTGTAGTCTTGCAACA
TGGTAACGATGAGTTAGCAACATGCCTTACAAGGAGAGAAAAAGCACCGTGCATGCCGATTGGTGGAAGT
AAGGTGGTACGATCGTGCCTTATTAGGAAGGCAACAGACGGGTCTGACATGGATTGGACGAACCACTGAA
TTGCCGCATTGCAGAGATATTGTATTTAAGTGCCTAGCTCGATACATAAACGGGTCTCTCTGGTTAGACC
AGATCTGAGCCTGGGAGCTCTCTGGCTAACTAGGGAACCCACTGCTTAAGCCTCAATAAAGCTTGCCTTG
AGTGCTTCAAGTAGTGTGTGCCCGTCTGTTGTGTGACTCTGGTAACTAGAGATCCCTCAGACCCTTTTAG
TCAGTGTGGAAAATCTCTAGCAGTGGCGCCCGAACAGGGACTTGAAAGCGAAAGGGAAACCAGAGGAGCT
CTCTCGACGCAGGACTCGGCTTGCTGAAGCGCGCACGGCAAGAGGCGAGGGGCGGCGACTGGTGAGTACG
CCAAAAATTTTGACTAGCGGAGGCTAGAAGGAGAGAGATGGGTGCGAGAGCGTCAGTATTAAGCGGGGGA
GAATTAGATCGCGATGGGAAAAAATTCGGTTAAGGCCAGGGGGAAAGAAAAAATATAAATTAAAACATAT
AGTATGGGCAAGCAGGGAGCTAGAACGATTCGCAGTTAATCCTGGCCTGTTAGAAACATCAGAAGGCTGT
AGACAAATACTGGGACAGCTACAACCATCCCTTCAGACAGGATCAGAAGAACTTAGATCATTATATAATA
CAGTAGCAACCCTCTATTGTGTGCATCAAAGGATAGAGATAAAAGACACCAAGGAAGCTTTAGACAAGAT
AGAGGAAGAGCAAAACAAAAGTAAGACCACCGCACAGCAAGCGGCCGCTGATCTTCAGACCTGGAGGAGG
AGATATGAGGGACAATTGGAGAAGTGAATTATATAAATATAAAGTAGTAAAAATTGAACCATTAGGAGTA
GCACCCACCAAGGCAAAGAGAAGAGTGGTGCAGAGAGAAAAAAGAGCAGTGGGAATAGGAGCTTTGTTCC
TTGGGTTCTTGGGAGCAGCAGGAAGCACTATGGGCGCAGCGTCAATGACGCTGACGGTACAGGCCAGACA
ATTATTGTCTGGTATAGTGCAGCAGCAGAACAATTTGCTGAGGGCTATTGAGGCGCAACAGCATCTGTTG
CAACTCACAGTCTGGGGCATCAAGCAGCTCCAGGCAAGAATCCTGGCTGTGGAAAGATACCTAAAGGATC
AACAGCTCCTGGGGATTTGGGGTTGCTCTGGAAAACTCATTTGCACCACTGCTGTGCCTTGGAATGCTAG
TTGGAGTAATAAATCTCTGGAACAGATTTGGAATCACACGACCTGGATGGAGTGGGACAGAGAAATTAAC
AATTACACAAGCTTAATACACTCCTTAATTGAAGAATCGCAAAACCAGCAAGAAAAGAATGAACAAGAAT
TATTGGAATTAGATAAATGGGCAAGTTTGTGGAATTGGTTTAACATAACAAATTGGCTGTGGTATATAAA
ATTATTCATAATGATAGTAGGAGGCTTGGTAGGTTTAAGAATAGTTTTTGCTGTACTTTCTATAGTGAAT
AGAGTTAGGCAGGGATATTCACCATTATCGTTTCAGACCCACCTCCCAACCCCGAGGGGACCCAGAGAGG
GCCTATTTCCCATGATTCCTTCATATTTGCATATACGATACAAGGCTGTTAGAGAGATAATTAGAATTAA
TTTGACTGTAAACACAAAGATATTAGTACAAAATACGTGACGTAGAAAGTAATAATTTCTTGGGTAGTTT
GCAGTTTTAAAATTATGTTTTAAAATGGACTATCATATGCTTACCGTAACTTGAAAGTATTTCGATTTCT
TGGCTTTATATATCTTGTGGAAAGGACGAAACACCGTGGCTCACCTGACCACGTTGGTTTTAGAGCTAGA
AATAGCAAGTTAAAATAAGGCTAGTCCGTTATCAACTTGAAAAAGTGGCACCGAGTCGGTGCTTTTTTAA
GCTTGGCGTAACTAGATCTTGAGACAAATGGCAGTATTCATCCACAATTTTAAAAGAAAAGGGGGGATTG
GGGGGTACAGTGCAGGGGAAAGAATAGTAGACATAATAGCAACAGACATACAAACTAAAGAATTACAAAA
ACAAATTACAAAAATTCAAAATTTTCGGGTTTATTACAGGGACAGCAGAGATCCACTTTGGCGCCGGCTC
GAGGGGG
Features (pLannotate 1.2.2; 29 found; start..end, strand, type, name):
     14..80      +  CDS            small t antigen (fragment): SV40 (simian virus 40) small t antigen
    106..317     +  promoter       EF-1α core promoter: core promoter for human elongation factor EF-1α
    318..1256    +  intron         EF-1α intron A: intron upstream of the start codon of human EF-1α
   1278..1877    +  CDS            PuroR (fragment): puromycin N-acetyltransferase; pac from Streptomyces; confers resistance to puromycin
   1893..2481    +  misc_feature   WPRE: woodchuck hepatitis virus posttranscriptional regulatory element
   2532..2551    +  misc_feature   cPPT/CTS (fragment): central polypurine tract and central termination sequence of HIV-1
   2553..2786    +  LTR            3' LTR (ΔU3): self-inactivating 3' long terminal repeat (LTR) from HIV-1
   2864..2985    +  polyA_signal   SV40 poly(A) signal: SV40 polyadenylation signal
   3025..3160    +  rep_origin     SV40 ori: SV40 origin of replication
   3181..3199    -  promoter       T7 promoter: promoter for bacteriophage T7 RNA polymerase
   3207..3362    +  CDS            lacZα (fragment): LacZα fragment of β-galactosidase; lacZ fragment
   3367..3795    +  rep_origin     f1 ori (sequence partly withheld): f1 bacteriophage origin of replication; arrow indicates direction of (+) strand synthesis
   3848..3952    +  promoter       AmpR promoter: bla
   3953..4813    +  CDS            AmpR: β-lactamase; bla; confers resistance to ampicillin, carbenicillin, and related antibiotics
   4984..5572    +  rep_origin     ori: high-copy-number ColE1/pMB1/pBR322/pUC origin of replication
   5755..5847    +  CDS            lacI (fragment): lac repressor; lacI; The lac repressor binds to the lac operator to inhibit transcription in E. coli. This inhibition can be relieved by adding lactose or isopropyl-β-D-thiogalactopyranoside (IPTG).
   5860..5881    +  protein_bind   CAP binding site: CAP binding activates transcription in the presence of cAMP. E. coli catabolite activator protein
   5896..5926    +  promoter       lac promoter: promoter for the E. coli lac operon
   5934..5950    +  protein_bind   lac operator: The lac repressor binds to the lac operator to inhibit transcription in E. coli. This inhibition can be relieved by adding lactose or isopropyl-β-D-thiogalactopyranoside (IPTG). lac repressor encoded by lacI
   5995..6013    +  promoter       T3 promoter: promoter for bacteriophage T3 RNA polymerase
   6041..6267    +  promoter       RSV promoter: Rous sarcoma virus enhancer/promoter
   6268..6448    +  LTR            5' LTR (truncated): truncated 5' long terminal repeat (LTR) from HIV-1
   6495..6620    +  misc_feature   HIV-1 Ψ: packaging signal of human immunodeficiency virus type 1
   6604..6967    +  CDS            HIV-1 gag (fragment): gag protein from human immunodeficiency virus 1; gag
   7113..7346    +  misc_feature   RRE: The Rev response element (RRE) of HIV-1 allows for Rev-dependent mRNA export from the nucleus to the cytoplasm.
   7723..7749    +  CDS            Rev (fragment): human immunodeficiency virus 1 (HIV-1) Rev protein; rev; enhances nuclear export of unspliced and incompletely spliced viral mRNAs
   7753..7993    +  promoter       U6 promoter: RNA polymerase III promoter for human U6 snRNA
   8023..8098    +  misc_RNA       gRNA scaffold: guide RNA scaffold for the Streptococcus pyogenes CRISPR/Cas9 system
   8154..8271    +  misc_feature   cPPT/CTS: central polypurine tract and central termination sequence of HIV-1
