[The description below was written by a language model from this plasmid's Addgene catalogue record and pLannotate feature annotations shown in this document.]
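Description:
CDK6 gRNA (BRDN0001146904) is a third-generation lentiviral guide RNA plasmid built on the lentiGuide-Puro backbone and designed to target human CDK6, the cyclin-dependent kinase 6 gene. In bacteria it is maintained as a high-copy plasmid through a ColE1/pUC-type origin and selected with ampicillin via the β-lactamase gene. The backbone also carries an f1 origin, an SV40 origin and poly(A) signal, and remnants of lac and phage promoter elements that play no role in the payload.

The lentiviral transfer cassette begins with an RSV promoter fused to a truncated HIV-1 5' LTR, which makes genomic RNA production Tat-independent, as is typical of third-generation systems. This is followed by the Ψ packaging signal with a partial gag region, the Rev response element for nuclear export of the unspliced vector RNA, and a cPPT/CTS element that aids nuclear import. Within the vector, a human U6 RNA polymerase III promoter drives the CDK6-specific spacer joined to the Streptococcus pyogenes Cas9 guide RNA scaffold. Downstream, an EF-1α core promoter with its intron A expresses puromycin N-acetyltransferase for selection of transduced mammalian cells. A WPRE enhances transcript expression, and a ΔU3 self-inactivating 3' LTR closes the cassette.

The plasmid does not encode Cas9, so it is meant to be used together with a separate Cas9 lentiviral vector or in cells that already express Cas9, in order to disrupt CDK6. The guide was designed against two CDK6 reference transcripts, and the construct belongs to a human kinome gRNA collection associated with work on optimized sgRNA design.
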