Addgene plasmid #75644: CDK6 gRNA (BRDN0001146904)
Purpose: 3rd generation lentiviral gRNA plasmid targeting human CDK6
Depositing lab: John Doench & David Root. Depositing organization: Broad Institute. Publication: Optimized sgRNA design to maximize activity and minimize off-target effects of CRISPR-Cas9. Doench JG, Fusi N, Sullender M, Hegde M, Vaimberg EW, Donovan KF, Smith I, Tothova Z, Wilen C, Orchard R, Virgin HW, Listgarten J, Root DE. Nat Biotechnol. 2016 Jan 18. doi: 10.1038/nbt.3437. PubMed 26780180.
Backbone
  Vector backbone: lentiGuide-Puro
  Backbone manufacturer: Zhang Lab (Addgene plasmid # 52963)
  Vector type: Mammalian Expression, Lentiviral, CRISPR
  Selectable markers: Puromycin
Growth in bacteria
  Bacterial resistance: Ampicillin, 100 μg/mL
  Growth temperature: 37°C
  Growth strain: DH5alpha
  Copy number: High Copy
Gene/Insert
  Gene/Insert name: CDK6 (alt names: CDK6; NM_001145306.1)
  gRNA/shRNA sequence: TGGCTCACCTGACCACGTTG
  Species: H. sapiens (human)
  Entrez Gene: CDK6 (a.k.a. MCPH12, PLSTIRE)
  Promoter: hU6
  Cloning method: Unknown
  Sequencing primers: 5′ U6-F; 3′ pS2-R
Terms and licenses: Academic/Nonprofit Terms; Industry Terms: Not Available to Industry
Depositor comments: The gRNA was designed to target the following Genbank reference sequence(s): NM_001145306.1,NM_001259.6. Note that this plasmid does NOT contain Cas9. It should be used in conjunction with lentiCas9-Blast (Addgene #52962) or otherwise with cell lines already expressing Cas9. Browse the full kinome gRNA library at http://www.addgene.org/pooled-library/broadgpp-human-kinome/ or visit http://www.broadinstitute.org/rnai/public/ for detailed protocols and information.
How to cite: CDK6 gRNA (BRDN0001146904) was a gift from John Doench & David Root (Addgene plasmid # 75644 ; http://n2t.net/addgene:75644 ; RRID:Addgene_75644)
