>Addgene plasmid #75644 | CDK6 gRNA (BRDN0001146904) | depositor partial sequence | sequence record 143104 | Target Sequence
TGGCTCACCTGACCACGTTG
