>Addgene plasmid #75644 | CDK6 gRNA (BRDN0001146904) | addgene partial sequence | sequence record 184281 | hU6-F
AGAAAGTAATAATTTCTTGGGTAGTTTGCAGTTTTAAAATTATGTTTTAAAATGGACTATCATATGCTTA
CCGTAACTTGAAAGTATTTCGATTTCTTGGCTTTATATATCTTGTGGAAAGGACGAAACACCGTGGCTCA
CCTGACCACGTTGGTTTTAGAGCTAGAAATAGCAAGTTAAAATAAGGCTAGTCCGTTATCAACTTGAAAA
AGTGGCACCGAGTCGGTGCTTTTTTAAGCTTGGCGTAACTAGATCTTGAGACAAATGGCAGTATTCATCC
ACAATTTTAAAAGAAAAGGGGGGATTGGGGGGTACAGTGCAGGGGAAAGAATAGTAGACATAATAGCAAC
AGACATACAAACTAAAGAATTACAAAAACAAATTACAAAAATTCAAAATTTTCGGGTTTATTACAGGGAC
AGCAGAGATCCACTTTGGCGCCGGCTCGAGGGGGCCCGGGTGCAAAGATGGATAAAGTTTTAAACAGAGA
GGAATCTTTGCAGCTAATGGACCTTCTAGGTCTTGAAAGGAGTGGGAATTGGCTCCGGTGCCCGTCAGTG
GGCAGAGCGC
